Addgene plasmid #114174: pStA313
Purpose: (Empty Backbone) Start-Stop Assembly Level 313 plasmid
Depositing lab: John Heap. Depositing organization: Imperial College London. Publication: Start-Stop Assembly: a functionally scarless DNA assembly system optimized for metabolic engineering. Taylor GM, Mordaka PM, Heap JT. Nucleic Acids Res. 2018 Nov 20. pii: 5193345. doi: 10.1093/nar/gky1182. PubMed 30462270.
Backbone
  Vector backbone: pACYC184
  Backbone size (bp): 3196
  Vector type: Synthetic Biology
Growth in bacteria
  Bacterial resistance: Chloramphenicol, 25 μg/mL
  Growth temperature: 37°C
  Growth strain: DH5alpha
  Copy number: Low Copy
Gene/Insert
  Gene/Insert name: None
  Cloning method: Unknown
  Sequencing primers: 5′ OligoGT486 GATTACGCGCAGACCAAAAC; 3′ OligoGT487 AAACGGTTAGCGCTTCGTTA
Terms and licenses: Academic/Nonprofit Terms; Industry Terms: Not Available to Industry
Depositor comments: Accession Number MG649433, Alternative ID = pGT415 . Please visit https://www.biorxiv.org/content/early/2018/07/04/361626 for bioRxiv preprint.
How to cite: pStA313 was a gift from John Heap (Addgene plasmid # 114174 ; http://n2t.net/addgene:114174 ; RRID:Addgene_114174)
