[The description below was written by a language model from this plasmid's Addgene catalogue record and pLannotate feature annotations shown in this document.]
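Description:
pStA313 is an empty destination vector from the Start-Stop Assembly system, a hierarchical, functionally scarless DNA assembly method developed for metabolic engineering. It is designated the "Level 313" plasmid of that scheme and carries no insert. Built on the pACYC184 backbone and about 3.2 kb in size, it replicates in E. coli from the p15A origin, which gives a low copy number and is compatible with ColE1-type plasmids in the same cell. Selection is by chloramphenicol, through a chloramphenicol acetyltransferase gene driven by its native cat promoter. Several short annotated remnants appear to be pACYC184 leftovers rather than functional parts: tetracycline-resistance gene fragments, the tet promoter, an IS1 fragment, a bom fragment and a short RSF-origin-like match.

The working part of the plasmid is a lacZα cassette made up of a CAP binding site, lac promoter, lac operator, a pUC18/19-type multiple cloning site and a lacZα fragment. It is bracketed by the lambda t0 terminator upstream and the rrnB T1 terminator downstream, which insulate the region from backbone transcription. In assembly vectors of this kind, such a cassette typically serves as a replaceable placeholder, so that successful assemblies displace lacZα and can be recognised by blue/white screening. However, the record does not state the restriction enzymes, the fusion sites, or exactly what the level designation specifies.

The depositor sequence and the repository's sequencing result differ by one nucleotide in length and in their start coordinate, but they show the same 17 features in the same order.
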