Features (pLannotate 1.2.2; 17 found; start..end, strand, type, name):
      1..95      +  terminator     lambda t0 terminator: transcription terminator from phage lambda
    134..155     +  protein_bind   CAP binding site: CAP binding activates transcription in the presence of cAMP. E. coli catabolite activator protein
    170..200     +  promoter       lac promoter: promoter for the E. coli lac operon
    208..224     +  protein_bind   lac operator: The lac repressor binds to the lac operator to inhibit transcription in E. coli. This inhibition can be relieved by adding lactose or isopropyl-β-D-thiogalactopyranoside (IPTG). lac repressor encoded by lacI
    261..317     -  misc_feature   MCS: pUC18/19 multiple cloning site
    314..471     +  CDS            lacZα (fragment): LacZα fragment of β-galactosidase; lacZ fragment
    477..569     -  misc_feature   bom (fragment): basis of mobility region from pBR322
    585..671     -  terminator     rrnB T1 terminator: Escherichia coli rrnB; transcription terminator T1 from the E. coli rrnB gene
    698..735     +  CDS            TcR (fragment): tetracycline efflux protein; tet; confers resistance to tetracycline
    732..789     -  CDS            TcR (fragment): tetracycline efflux protein; tet; confers resistance to tetracycline
    776..874     +  CDS            YPB2_ECOLX (fragment): Protein predicted: Swiss-Prot protein existence level 4. From Escherichia coli.
   1172..1831    -  CDS            CmR: chloramphenicol acetyltransferase; cat; confers resistance to chloramphenicol
   1832..1934    -  promoter       cat promoter: promoter of the E. coli cat gene encoding chloramphenicol acetyltransferase
   2055..2198    +  mobile_element IS1 (fragment): prokaryotic transposable element IS1
   2317..2372    -  rep_origin     RSF ori (fragment): Plasmids containing the RSF 1030 origin of replication can be propagated in E. coli cells that contain additional plasmids with compatible origins.
   2460..3005    -  rep_origin     p15A ori: Plasmids containing the medium-copy-number p15A origin of replication can be propagated in E. coli cells that contain a second plasmid with the ColE1 origin.
   3117..3145    +  promoter       tet promoter: E. coli promoter for tetracycline efflux protein gene
>Addgene plasmid #114174 | pStA313 | depositor full sequence | sequence record 215503 | Full Sequence
GACTCCTGTTGATAGATCCAGTAATGACCTCAGAACTCCATCTGGATTTGTTCAGAACGCTCGGTTGCCG
CCGGGCGTTTTTTATTGGTGAGAATTGCCAAGTCTTCCAGTAGGGCAGTGAGCGCAACGCAATTAATGTG
AGTTAGCTCACTCATTAGGCACCCCAGGCTTTACACTTTATGCTTCCGGCTCGTATGTTGTGTGGAATTG
TGAGCGGATAACAATTTCACACAGGAAACAGCTATGACCATGATTACGCCAAGCTTGCATGCCTGCAGGT
CGACTCTAGAGGATCCCCGGGTACCGAGCTCGAATTCACTGGCCGTCGTTTTACAACGTCGTGACTGGGA
AAACCCTGGCGTTACCCAACTTAATCGCCTTGCAGCACATCCCCCTTTCGCCAGCTGGCGTAATAGCGAA
GAGGCCCGCACCGATCGCCCTTCCCAACAGTTGCGCAGCCTGAATGGCGAATGGCGCCTGATGCGGTATT
TTCTCCTTACGCATCTGTGCGGTATTTCACACCGCATATGGTGCACTCTCAGTACAATCTGCTCTGATGC
CGCATAGTTTCCGAAGACAATTACATTTGTCCTACTCAGGAGAGCGTTCACCGACAAACAACAGATAAAA
CGAAAGGCCCAGTCTTTCGACTGAGCCTTTCGTTTTATTTGATGCCCGAAAGGGCCTCGTGATACGCCTT
TATCATGCAACTCGTAGGACAGGTGCCGGCAGCGCCCAACAGTCCCCCGGCCACGGGGCCTGCCACCATA
CCCACGCCGAAACAAGCGCCCTGCACCATTATGTTCCGGATCTGCATCGCAGGATGCTGCTGGCTACCCT
GTGGAACACCTACATCTGTATTAACGAAGCGCTAACCGTTTTTATCAGGCTCTGGGAGGCAGAATAAATG
ATCATATCGTCAATTATTACCTCCACGGGGAGAGCCTGAGCAAACTGGCCTCAGGCATTTGAGAAGCACA
CGGTCACACTGCTTCCGGTAGTCAATAAACCGGTAAACCAGCAATAGACATAAGCGGCTATTTAACGACC
CTGCCCTGAACCGACGACCGGGTCGAATTTGCTTTCGAATTTCTGCCATTCATCCGCTTATTATCACTTA
TTCAGGCGTAGCACCAGGCGTTTAAGGGCACCAATAACTGCCTTAAAAAAATTACGCCCCGCCCTGCCAC
TCATCGCAGTACTGTTGTAATTCATTAAGCATTCTGCCGACATGGAAGCCATCACAGACGGCATGATGAA
CCTGAATCGCCAGCGGCATCAGCACCTTGTCGCCTTGCGTATAATATTTGCCCATGGTGAAAACGGGGGC
GAAGAAGTTGTCCATATTGGCCACGTTTAAATCAAAACTGGTGAAACTCACCCAGGGATTGGCTGAGACG
AAAAACATATTCTCAATAAACCCTTTAGGGAAATAGGCCAGGTTTTCACCGTAACACGCCACATCTTGCG
AATATATGTGTAGAAACTGCCGGAAATCGTCGTGGTATTCACTCCAGAGCGATGAAAACGTTTCAGTTTG
CTCATGGAAAACGGTGTAACAAGGGTGAACACTATCCCATATCACCAGCTCACCGTCTTTCATTGCCATA
CGGAATTCCGGATGAGCATTCATCAGGCGGGCAAGAATGTGAATAAAGGCCGGATAAAACTTGTGCTTAT
TTTTCTTTACGGTCTTTAAAAAGGCCGTAATATCCAGCTGAACGGTCTGGTTATAGGTACATTGAGCAAC
TGACTGAAATGCCTCAAAATGTTCTTTACGATGCCATTGGGATATATCAACGGTGGTATATCCAGTGATT
TTTTTCTCCATTTTAGCTTCCTTAGCTCCTGAAAATCTCGATAACTCAAAAAATACGCCCGGTAGTGATC
TTATTTCATTATGGTGAAAGTTGGAACCTCTTACGTGCCGATCAACGTCTCATTTTCGCCAAAAGTTGGC
CCAGGGCTTCCCGGTATCAACAGGGACACCAGGATTTATTTATTCTGCGAAGTGATCTTCCGTCACAGGT
ATTTATTCGGCGCAAAGTGCGTCGGGTGATGCTGCCAACTTACTGATTTAGTGTATGATGGTGTTTTTGA
GGTGCTCCAGTGGCTTCTGTTTCTATCAGCTGTCCCTCCTGTTCAGCTACTGACGGGGTGGTGCGTAACG
GCAAAAGCACCGCCGGACATCAGCGCTAGCGGAGTGTATACTGGCTTACTATGTTGGCACTGATGAGGGT
GTCAGTGAAGTGCTTCATGTGGCAGGAGAAAAAAGGCTGCACCGGTGCGTCAGCAGAATATGTGATACAG
GATATATTCCGCTTCCTCGCTCACTGACTCGCTACGCTCGGTCGTTCGACTGCGGCGAGCGGAAATGGCT
TACGAACGGGGCGGAGATTTCCTGGAAGATGCCAGGAAGATACTTAACAGGGAAGTGAGAGGGCCGCGGC
AAAGCCGTTTTTCCATAGGCTCCGCCCCCCTGACAAGCATCACGAAATCTGACGCTCAAATCAGTGGTGG
CGAAACCCGACAGGACTATAAAGATACCAGGCGTTTCCCCCTGGCGGCTCCCTCGTGCGCTCTCCTGTTC
CTGCCTTTCGGTTTACCGGTGTCATTCCGCTGTTATGGCCGCGTTTGTCTCATTCCACGCCTGACACTCA
GTTCCGGGTAGGCAGTTCGCTCCAAGCTGGACTGTATGCACGAACCCCCCGTTCAGTCCGACCGCTGCGC
CTTATCCGGTAACTATCGTCTTGAGTCCAACCCGGAAAGACATGCAAAAGCACCACTGGCAGCAGCCACT
GGTAATTGATTTAGAGGAGTTAGTCTTGAAGTCATGCGCCGGTTAAGGCTAAACTGAAAGGACAAGTTTT
GGTGACTGCGCTCCTCCAAGCCAGTTACCTCGGTTCAAAGAGTTGGTAGCTCAGAGAACCTTCGAAAAAC
CGCCCTGCAAGGCGGTTTTTTCGTTTTCAGAGCAAGAGATTACGCGCAGACCAAAACGATCTCAAGAAGA
TCATCTTATTAATCAGATAAAATATTTCTAGATTTCAGTGCAATTTATCTCTTCAAATGTAGCACCTGAA
GTCAGCCCCATACGATATAAGTTGTAATTCTCATGTTTGACAGCTTATCATCGATAAGCTTTAATGCGGT
AGTTTATCACAGTTAAATTGCCGCAGCCGAACGACCGAGCGCCTTG
