Features (pLannotate 1.2.2; 17 found; start..end, strand, type, name):
    160..252     -  misc_feature   bom (fragment): basis of mobility region from pBR322
    268..354     -  terminator     rrnB T1 terminator: Escherichia coli rrnB; transcription terminator T1 from the E. coli rrnB gene
    381..418     +  CDS            TcR (fragment): tetracycline efflux protein; tet; confers resistance to tetracycline
    415..472     -  CDS            TcR (fragment): tetracycline efflux protein; tet; confers resistance to tetracycline
    459..557     +  CDS            YPB2_ECOLX (fragment): Protein predicted: Swiss-Prot protein existence level 4. From Escherichia coli.
    856..1515    -  CDS            CmR: chloramphenicol acetyltransferase; cat; confers resistance to chloramphenicol
   1516..1618    -  promoter       cat promoter: promoter of the E. coli cat gene encoding chloramphenicol acetyltransferase
   1739..1882    +  mobile_element IS1 (fragment): prokaryotic transposable element IS1
   2001..2056    -  rep_origin     RSF ori (fragment): Plasmids containing the RSF 1030 origin of replication can be propagated in E. coli cells that contain additional plasmids with compatible origins.
   2144..2689    -  rep_origin     p15A ori: Plasmids containing the medium-copy-number p15A origin of replication can be propagated in E. coli cells that contain a second plasmid with the ColE1 origin.
   2801..2829    +  promoter       tet promoter: E. coli promoter for tetracycline efflux protein gene
   2881..2975    +  terminator     lambda t0 terminator: transcription terminator from phage lambda
   3014..3035    +  protein_bind   CAP binding site: CAP binding activates transcription in the presence of cAMP. E. coli catabolite activator protein
   3050..3080    +  promoter       lac promoter: promoter for the E. coli lac operon
   3088..3104    +  protein_bind   lac operator: The lac repressor binds to the lac operator to inhibit transcription in E. coli. This inhibition can be relieved by adding lactose or isopropyl-β-D-thiogalactopyranoside (IPTG). lac repressor encoded by lacI
   3141..3197    -  misc_feature   MCS: pUC18/19 multiple cloning site
   3194..154     +  CDS            lacZα (fragment) (across the origin): LacZα fragment of β-galactosidase; lacZ fragment
>Addgene plasmid #114174 | pStA313 | addgene full sequence | sequence record 229069 | Addgene NGS Result
ACTGGCCGTCGTTTTACAACGTCGTGACTGGGAAAACCCTGGCGTTACCCAACTTAATCGCCTTGCAGCA
CATCCCCCTTTCGCCAGCTGGCGTAATAGCGAAGAGGCCCGCACCGATCGCCCTTCCCAACAGTTGCGCA
GCCTGAATGGCGAATGGCGCCTGATGCGGTATTTTCTCCTTACGCATCTGTGCGGTATTTCACACCGCAT
ATGGTGCACTCTCAGTACAATCTGCTCTGATGCCGCATAGTTTCCGAAGACAATTACATTTGTCCTACTC
AGGAGAGCGTTCACCGACAAACAACAGATAAAACGAAAGGCCCAGTCTTTCGACTGAGCCTTTCGTTTTA
TTTGATGCCCGAAAGGGCCTCGTGATACGCCTTTATCATGCAACTCGTAGGACAGGTGCCGGCAGCGCCC
AACAGTCCCCCGGCCACGGGGCCTGCCACCATACCCACGCCGAAACAAGCGCCCTGCACCATTATGTTCC
GGATCTGCATCGCAGGATGCTGCTGGCTACCCTGTGGAACACCTACATCTGTATTAACGAAGCGCTAACC
GTTTTTATCAGGCTCTGGGAGGCAGAATAAATGATCATATCGTCAATTATTACCTCCACGGGGAGAGCCT
GAGCAAACTGGCCTCAGGCATTTGAGAAGCACACGGTCACACTGCTTCCGGTAGTCAATAAACCGGTAAA
CCAGCAATAGACATAAGCGGCTATTTAACGACCCTGCCCTGAACCGACGACCGGGTCGAATTTGCTTTCG
AATTTCTGCCATTCATCCGCTTATTATCACTTATTCAGGCGTAGCAACCAGGCGTTTAAGGGCACCAATA
ACTGCCTTAAAAAAATTACGCCCCGCCCTGCCACTCATCGCAGTACTGTTGTAATTCATTAAGCATTCTG
CCGACATGGAAGCCATCACAAACGGCATGATGAACCTGAATCGCCAGCGGCATCAGCACCTTGTCGCCTT
GCGTATAATATTTGCCCATGGTGAAAACGGGGGCGAAGAAGTTGTCCATATTGGCCACGTTTAAATCAAA
ACTGGTGAAACTCACCCAGGGATTGGCTGAGACGAAAAACATATTCTCAATAAACCCTTTAGGGAAATAG
GCCAGGTTTTCACCGTAACACGCCACATCTTGCGAATATATGTGTAGAAACTGCCGGAAATCGTCGTGGT
ATTCACTCCAGAGCGATGAAAACGTTTCAGTTTGCTCATGGAAAACGGTGTAACAAGGGTGAACACTATC
CCATATCACCAGCTCACCGTCTTTCATTGCCATACGGAATTCCGGATGAGCATTCATCAGGCGGGCAAGA
ATGTGAATAAAGGCCGGATAAAACTTGTGCTTATTTTTCTTTACGGTCTTTAAAAAGGCCGTAATATCCA
GCTGAACGGTCTGGTTATAGGTACATTGAGCAACTGACTGAAATGCCTCAAAATGTTCTTTACGATGCCA
TTGGGATATATCAACGGTGGTATATCCAGTGATTTTTTTCTCCATTTTAGCTTCCTTAGCTCCTGAAAAT
CTCGATAACTCAAAAAATACGCCCGGTAGTGATCTTATTTCATTATGGTGAAAGTTGGAACCTCTTACGT
GCCGATCAACGTCTCATTTTCGCCAAAAGTTGGCCCAGGGCTTCCCGGTATCAACAGGGACACCAGGATT
TATTTATTCTGCGAAGTGATCTTCCGTCACAGGTATTTATTCGGCGCAAAGTGCGTCGGGTGATGCTGCC
AACTTACTGATTTAGTGTATGATGGTGTTTTTGAGGTGCTCCAGTGGCTTCTGTTTCTATCAGCTGTCCC
TCCTGTTCAGCTACTGACGGGGTGGTGCGTAACGGCAAAAGCACCGCCGGACATCAGCGCTAGCGGAGTG
TATACTGGCTTACTATGTTGGCACTGATGAGGGTGTCAGTGAAGTGCTTCATGTGGCAGGAGAAAAAAGG
CTGCACCGGTGCGTCAGCAGAATATGTGATACAGGATATATTCCGCTTCCTCGCTCACTGACTCGCTACG
CTCGGTCGTTCGACTGCGGCGAGCGGAAATGGCTTACGAACGGGGCGGAGATTTCCTGGAAGATGCCAGG
AAGATACTTAACAGGGAAGTGAGAGGGCCGCGGCAAAGCCGTTTTTCCATAGGCTCCGCCCCCCTGACAA
GCATCACGAAATCTGACGCTCAAATCAGTGGTGGCGAAACCCGACAGGACTATAAAGATACCAGGCGTTT
CCCCCTGGCGGCTCCCTCGTGCGCTCTCCTGTTCCTGCCTTTCGGTTTACCGGTGTCATTCCGCTGTTAT
GGCCGCGTTTGTCTCATTCCACGCCTGACACTCAGTTCCGGGTAGGCAGTTCGCTCCAAGCTGGACTGTA
TGCACGAACCCCCCGTTCAGTCCGACCGCTGCGCCTTATCCGGTAACTATCGTCTTGAGTCCAACCCGGA
AAGACATGCAAAAGCACCACTGGCAGCAGCCACTGGTAATTGATTTAGAGGAGTTAGTCTTGAAGTCATG
CGCCGGTTAAGGCTAAACTGAAAGGACAAGTTTTGGTGACTGCGCTCCTCCAAGCCAGTTACCTCGGTTC
AAAGAGTTGGTAGCTCAGAGAACCTTCGAAAAACCGCCCTGCAAGGCGGTTTTTTCGTTTTCAGAGCAAG
AGATTACGCGCAGACCAAAACGATCTCAAGAAGATCATCTTATTAATCAGATAAAATATTTCTAGATTTC
AGTGCAATTTATCTCTTCAAATGTAGCACCTGAAGTCAGCCCCATACGATATAAGTTGTAATTCTCATGT
TTGACAGCTTATCATCGATAAGCTTTAATGCGGTAGTTTATCACAGTTAAATTGCCGCAGCCGAACGACC
GAGCGCCTTGGACTCCTGTTGATAGATCCAGTAATGACCTCAGAACTCCATCTGGATTTGTTCAGAACGC
TCGGTTGCCGCCGGGCGTTTTTTATTGGTGAGAATTGCCAAGTCTTCCAGTAGGGCAGTGAGCGCAACGC
AATTAATGTGAGTTAGCTCACTCATTAGGCACCCCAGGCTTTACACTTTATGCTTCCGGCTCGTATGTTG
TGTGGAATTGTGAGCGGATAACAATTTCACACAGGAAACAGCTATGACCATGATTACGCCAAGCTTGCAT
GCCTGCAGGTCGACTCTAGAGGATCCCCGGGTACCGAGCTCGAATTC
